Addgene plasmid #226522: lentiGuideFE-mSG-Puro
Purpose: Cas9 guide RNA scaffold with the F+E scaffold modification with mStayGold-P2A-Puro
Depositing lab: Neville Sanjana. Depositing organization: New York Genome Center. Publication: Comprehensive dissection of cis-regulatory elements in a 2.8 Mb topologically associated domain in six human cancers. Caragine CM, Le VT, Mustafa M, Diaz BJ, Morris JA, Muller S, Mendez-Mancilla A, Geller E, Liscovitch-Brauer N, Sanjana NE. Nat Commun. 2025 Feb 13;16(1):1611. doi: 10.1038/s41467-025-56568-5. PubMed 39948336.
Backbone
  Vector backbone: pLentiRNAGuide_003
  Backbone size w/o insert (bp): 7531
  Total vector size (bp): 9516
  Vector type: Mammalian Expression, Lentiviral, CRISPR
  Selectable markers: Puromycin
Growth in bacteria
  Bacterial resistance: Ampicillin, 100 μg/mL
  Growth temperature: 37°C
  Growth strain: NEB Stable
  Copy number: High Copy
Gene/Insert
  Gene/Insert name: hU6_SpCas9gRNAF+E_EF1a_mStayGold_P2A_Puro
  Species: H. sapiens (human)
  Insert size (bp): 1985
  Promoter: U6,EF1a
  Tag / fusion protein: mStayGold
  Cloning method: Restriction Enzyme; 5′ cloning site PacI (not destroyed); 3′ cloning site NheI (not destroyed)
  Sequencing primers: 5′ GACTATCATATGCTTACCGT
Terms and licenses: Academic/Nonprofit Terms; Industry Terms: Not Available to Industry
How to cite: lentiGuideFE-mSG-Puro was a gift from Neville Sanjana (Addgene plasmid # 226522 ; http://n2t.net/addgene:226522 ; RRID:Addgene_226522)
