[The description below was written by a language model from this plasmid's Addgene catalogue record and pLannotate feature annotations shown in this document.]
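Description:
lentiGuideFE-mSG-Puro is a third-generation-style, self-inactivating lentiviral CRISPR vector for delivering Streptococcus pyogenes Cas9 guide RNAs to mammalian cells, built on the pLentiRNAGuide_003 backbone (9,516 bp in total). It is propagated in E. coli through a high-copy ColE1/pUC origin with ampicillin resistance. The backbone also carries an f1 origin and an SV40/EM7-driven bleomycin/Zeocin resistance cassette that lies outside the LTRs, so it is not transferred with the virus. The viral genome is transcribed from a CMV enhancer/promoter fused to a truncated HIV-1 5' LTR. It contains the Ψ packaging signal, a partial gag fragment, the RRE for Rev-dependent export, the cPPT/CTS, a WPRE to boost transcript expression, and a ΔU3 3' LTR followed by a bGH polyadenylation signal.

The payload consists of two expression units placed between PacI and NheI sites. A human U6 RNA polymerase III promoter drives a guide RNA scaffold carrying the F+E modification, an optimised variant of the standard SpCas9 scaffold. The annotation detects this only as a partial tracrRNA match, as expected for an altered scaffold. Downstream, an EF-1α core promoter expresses the green fluorescent protein mStayGold linked by a P2A self-cleaving peptide to puromycin N-acetyltransferase, so transduced cells can be both visualised or sorted and selected with puromycin. The mStayGold and P2A sequences are not annotated in the feature table but would fit the unannotated gap between the promoter and PuroR. The vector encodes no Cas9, which must be supplied separately. The associated publication concerns dissection of cis-regulatory elements in human cancer cells, consistent with use in individual or pooled guide experiments.
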