Features (pLannotate 1.2.2; 32 found; start..end, strand, type, name):
      1..241     +  promoter       U6 promoter: RNA polymerase III promoter for human U6 snRNA
    284..351     +  misc_RNA       tracrRNA (fragment): trans-activating CRISPR RNA for the Streptococcus pyogenes CRISPR/Cas9 system
    370..388     +  CDS            small t antigen (fragment): SV40 (simian virus 40) small t antigen
    414..625     +  promoter       EF-1α core promoter: core promoter for human elongation factor EF-1α
   1388..1985    +  CDS            PuroR (fragment): puromycin N-acetyltransferase; pac from Streptomyces; confers resistance to puromycin
   2001..2589    +  misc_feature   WPRE: woodchuck hepatitis virus posttranscriptional regulatory element
   2640..2659    +  misc_feature   cPPT/CTS (fragment): central polypurine tract and central termination sequence of HIV-1
   2661..2894    +  LTR            3' LTR (ΔU3): self-inactivating 3' long terminal repeat (LTR) from HIV-1
   2926..3150    +  polyA_signal   bGH poly(A) signal: bovine growth hormone polyadenylation signal
   3154..3175    +  promoter       SV40 promoter (fragment): SV40 enhancer and early promoter
   3196..3624    +  rep_origin     f1 ori (sequence partly withheld): f1 bacteriophage origin of replication; arrow indicates direction of (+) strand synthesis
   3638..3967    +  promoter       SV40 promoter: SV40 enhancer and early promoter
   4015..4062    +  promoter       EM7 promoter: synthetic bacterial promoter&nbsp
   4081..4455    +  CDS            BleoR: antibiotic-binding protein; Sh ble from Streptoalloteichus hindustanus; confers resistance to bleomycin, phleomycin, and Zeocin™
   4465..4590    +  CDS            ble (fragment): BLE_KLEPN - Experimental evidence at protein level: Swiss-Prot protein existence level 1. Binding protein with a strong affinity to the bleomycin family of antibiotics. Binds to CL990; an antimitotic-antibiotic compound. From Klebsiella pneumoniae.
   4585..4706    +  polyA_signal   SV40 poly(A) signal: SV40 polyadenylation signal
   4779..4795    -  protein_bind   lac operator: The lac repressor binds to the lac operator to inhibit transcription in E. coli. This inhibition can be relieved by adding lactose or isopropyl-β-D-thiogalactopyranoside (IPTG). lac repressor encoded by lacI
   4803..4833    -  promoter       lac promoter: promoter for the E. coli lac operon
   4848..4869    -  protein_bind   CAP binding site: CAP binding activates transcription in the presence of cAMP. E. coli catabolite activator protein
   4882..4974    -  CDS            lacI (fragment): lac repressor; lacI; The lac repressor binds to the lac operator to inhibit transcription in E. coli. This inhibition can be relieved by adding lactose or isopropyl-β-D-thiogalactopyranoside (IPTG).
   5157..5745    -  rep_origin     ori: high-copy-number ColE1/pMB1/pBR322/pUC origin of replication
   5916..6776    -  CDS            AmpR: β-lactamase; bla; confers resistance to ampicillin, carbenicillin, and related antibiotics
   6777..6881    -  promoter       AmpR promoter: bla
   6940..6992    -  misc_feature   bom (fragment): basis of mobility region from pBR322
   7147..7526    +  enhancer       CMV enhancer: human cytomegalovirus immediate early enhancer
   7527..7726    +  promoter       CMV promoter: human cytomegalovirus (CMV) immediate early promoter
   7744..7924    +  LTR            5' LTR (truncated): truncated 5' long terminal repeat (LTR) from HIV-1
   7971..8096    +  misc_feature   HIV-1 Ψ: packaging signal of human immunodeficiency virus type 1
   8080..8443    +  CDS            HIV-1 gag (fragment): gag protein from human immunodeficiency virus 1; gag
   8589..8822    +  misc_feature   RRE: The Rev response element (RRE) of HIV-1 allows for Rev-dependent mRNA export from the nucleus to the cytoplasm.
   9199..9299    +  CDS            Rev (fragment): human immunodeficiency virus 1 (HIV-1) Rev protein; rev; enhances nuclear export of unspliced and incompletely spliced viral mRNAs
   9349..9466    +  misc_feature   cPPT/CTS: central polypurine tract and central termination sequence of HIV-1
>Addgene plasmid #226522 | lentiGuideFE-mSG-Puro | addgene full sequence | sequence record 456115 | Addgene NGS Result
GAGGGCCTATTTCCCATGATTCCTTCATATTTGCATATACGATACAAGGCTGTTAGAGAGATAATTAGAA
TTAATTTGACTGTAAACACAAAGATATTAGTACAAAATACGTGACGTAGAAAGTAATAATTTCTTGGGTA
GTTTGCAGTTTTAAAATTATGTTTTAAAATGGACTATCATATGCTTACCGTAACTTGAAAGTATTTCGAT
TTCTTGGCTTTATATATCTTGTGGAAAGGACGAAACACCGGAGACGGACGTCTCTGTTTAAGAGCTATGC
TGGAAACAGCATAGCAAGTTTAAATAAGGCTAGTCCGTTATCAACTTGAAAAAGTGGCACCGAGTCGGTG
CTTTTTTTGAATTCGCTAGCTAGGTCTTGAAAGGAGTGGGAATTGACTCCGGTGCCCGTCAGTGGGCAGA
GCGCACATCGCCCACAGTCCCCGAGAAGTTGGGGGGAGGGGTCGGCAATTGATCCGGTGCCTAGAGAAGG
TGGCGCGGGGTAAACTGGGAAAGTGATGTCGTGTACTGGCTCCGCCTTTTTCCCGAGGGTGGGGGAGAAC
CGTATATAAGTGCAGTAGTCGCCGTGAACGTTCTTTTTCGCAACGGGTTTGCCGCCAGAACACAGGACCG
GTTCTAGAGCCACCATGGTTAGCACCGGGGAGGAGCTGTTTACCGGAGTGGTGCCTTTTAAATTTCAGTT
GAAAGGAACCATCAACGGAAAATCTTTTACGGTGGAAGGCGAGGGCGAGGGAAACTCCCATGAGGGTTCC
CACAAAGGAAAATATGTTTGCACGTCAGGGAAGCTGCCTATGTCTTGGGCGGCGTTGGGTACCTCATTCG
GATACGGCATGAAATACTATACAAAATATCCCAGTGGACTTAAAAATTGGTTCCACGAAGTAATGCCGGA
AGGGTTTACTTACGACCGGCATATCCAATACAAGGGAGATGGTTCTATTCACGCTAAACACCAGCATTTC
ATGAAGAATGGTACTTACCACAACATTGTGGAGTTCACGGGGCAGGACTTCAAGGAGAACTCCCCGGTCC
TGACGGGTGATATGGATGTCTCATTGCCGAATGAAGTCCAGCATATCCCCATTGATGATGGCGTTGAGTG
TACGGTAACACTCCAGTACCCTCTTCTGAGTGATGAAAGTAAGTGTGTAGAGGCATATCAGAACACGATA
ATCAAGCCGCTGCACAACCAGCCCGCACCTGACGTTCCATTCCATTGGATTCGGAAGCAATATACACAAT
CCAAAGATGATACAGAAGAAAGAGACCACATCATCCAGTCCGAGACACTCGAAGCGCACCTCGGATCCGG
CGCAACAAACTTCTCTCTGCTGAAACAAGCCGGAGATGTCGAAGAGAATCCTGGACCGACCGAGTACAAG
CCCACGGTGCGCCTCGCCACCCGCGACGACGTCCCCAGGGCCGTACGCACCCTCGCCGCCGCGTTCGCCG
ACTACCCCGCCACGCGCCACACCGTCGATCCGGACCGCCACATCGAGCGGGTCACCGAGCTGCAAGAACT
CTTCCTCACGCGCGTCGGGCTCGACATCGGCAAGGTGTGGGTCGCGGACGACGGCGCCGCGGTGGCGGTC
TGGACCACGCCGGAGAGCGTCGAAGCGGGGGCGGTGTTCGCCGAGATCGGCCCGCGCATGGCCGAGTTGA
GCGGTTCCCGGCTGGCCGCGCAGCAACAGATGGAAGGCCTCCTGGCGCCGCACCGGCCCAAGGAGCCCGC
GTGGTTCCTGGCCACCGTCGGAGTCTCGCCCGACCACCAGGGCAAGGGTCTGGGCAGCGCCGTCGTGCTC
CCCGGAGTGGAGGCGGCCGAGCGCGCCGGGGTGCCCGCCTTCCTGGAGACCTCCGCGCCCCGCAACCTCC
CCTTCTACGAGCGGCTCGGCTTCACCGTCACCGCCGACGTCGAGGTGCCCGAAGGACCGCGCACCTGGTG
CATGACCCGCAAGCCCGGTGCCTGAACGCGTTAAGTCGACAATCAACCTCTGGATTACAAAATTTGTGAA
AGATTGACTGGTATTCTTAACTATGTTGCTCCTTTTACGCTATGTGGATACGCTGCTTTAATGCCTTTGT
ATCATGCTATTGCTTCCCGTATGGCTTTCATTTTCTCCTCCTTGTATAAATCCTGGTTGCTGTCTCTTTA
TGAGGAGTTGTGGCCCGTTGTCAGGCAACGTGGCGTGGTGTGCACTGTGTTTGCTGACGCAACCCCCACT
GGTTGGGGCATTGCCACCACCTGTCAGCTCCTTTCCGGGACTTTCGCTTTCCCCCTCCCTATTGCCACGG
CGGAACTCATCGCCGCCTGCCTTGCCCGCTGCTGGACAGGGGCTCGGCTGTTGGGCACTGACAATTCCGT
GGTGTTGTCGGGGAAATCATCGTCCTTTCCTTGGCTGCTCGCCTGTGTTGCCACCTGGATTCTGCGCGGG
ACGTCCTTCTGCTACGTCCCTTCGGCCCTCAATCCAGCGGACCTTCCTTCCCGCGGCCTGCTGCCGGCTC
TGCGGCCTCTTCCGCGTCTTCGCCTTCGCCCTCAGACGAGTCGGATCTCCCTTTGGGCCGCCTCCCCGCG
TCGACTTTAAGACCAATGACTTACAAGGCAGCTGTAGATCTTAGCCACTTTTTAAAAGAAAAGGGGGGAC
TGGAAGGGCTAATTCACTCCCAACGAAGACAAGATCTGCTTTTTGCTTGTACTGGGTCTCTCTGGTTAGA
CCAGATCTGAGCCTGGGAGCTCTCTGGCTAACTAGGGAACCCACTGCTTAAGCCTCAATAAAGCTTGCCT
TGAGTGCTTCAAGTAGTGTGTGCCCGTCTGTTGTGTGACTCTGGTAACTAGAGATCCCTCAGACCCTTTT
AGTCAGTGTGGAAAATCTCTAGCAGGGCCCGTTTAAACCCGCTGATCAGCCTCGACTGTGCCTTCTAGTT
GCCAGCCATCTGTTGTTTGCCCCTCCCCCGTGCCTTCCTTGACCCTGGAAGGTGCCACTCCCACTGTCCT
TTCCTAATAAAATGAGGAAATTGCATCGCATTGTCTGAGTAGGTGTCATTCTATTCTGGGGGGTGGGGTG
GGGCAGGACAGCAAGGGGGAGGATTGGGAAGACAATAGCAGGCATGCTGGGGATGCGGTGGGCTCTATGG
CTTCTGAGGCGGAAAGAACCAGCTGGGGCTCTAGGGGGTATCCCC
[124 nt withheld, positions 3196-3319]
C
[91 nt withheld, positions 3321-3411]
A
[49 nt withheld, positions 3413-3461]
CCTTTGACGTTGGAGTCCACGTTCTTT
[37 nt withheld, positions 3489-3525]
ACCCTATCTCGGTCTATTCTTTTGATTTATAAGGGATTTTGCCGATTTCGGCCTATTGGTTAAAAAATGA
GCTGATTTAACAAAAATTTAACGCGAATTAATTCTGTGGAATGTGTGTCAGTTAGGGTGTGGAAAGTCCC
CAGGCTCCCCAGCAGGCAGAAGTATGCAAAGCATGCATCTCAATTAGTCAGCAACCAGGTGTGGAAAGTC
CCCAGGCTCCCCAGCAGGCAGAAGTATGCAAAGCATGCATCTCAATTAGTCAGCAACCATAGTCCCGCCC
CTAACTCCGCCCATCCCGCCCCTAACTCCGCCCAGTTCCGCCCATTCTCCGCCACATGGCTGACTAATTT
TTTTTATTTATGCAGAGGCCGAGGCCGCCTCTGCCTCTGAGCTATTCCAGAAGTAGTGAGGAGGCTTTTT
TGGAGGCCTAGGCTTTTGCAAAAAGCTCCCGGGAGCTTGTATATCCATTTTCGGATCTGATCAGCACGTG
TTGACAATTAATCATCGGCATAGTATATCGGCATAGTATAATACGACAAGGTGAGGAACTAAACCATGGC
CAAGTTGACCAGTGCCGTTCCGGTGCTCACCGCGCGCGACGTCGCCGGAGCGGTCGAGTTCTGGACCGAC
CGGCTCGGGTTCTCCCGGGACTTCGTGGAGGACGACTTCGCCGGTGTGGTCCGGGACGACGTGACCCTGT
TCATCAGCGCGGTCCAGGACCAGGTGGTGCCGGACAACACCCTGGCCTGGGTGTGGGTGCGCGGCCTGGA
CGAGCTGTACGCCGAGTGGTCGGAGGTCGTGTCCACGAACTTCCGGGACGCCTCCGGGCCGGCCATGACC
GAGATCGGCGAGCAGCCGTGGGGGCGGGAGTTCGCCCTGCGCGACCCGGCCGGCAACTGCGTGCACTTCG
TGGCCGAGGAGCAGGACTGACACGTGCTACGAGATTTCGATTCCACCGCCGCCTTCTATGAAAGGTTGGG
CTTCGGAATCGTTTTCCGGGACGCCGGCTGGATGATCCTCCAGCGCGGGGATCTCATGCTGGAGTTCTTC
GCCCACCCCAACTTGTTTATTGCAGCTTATAATGGTTACAAATAAAGCAATAGCATCACAAATTTCACAA
ATAAAGCATTTTTTTCACTGCATTCTAGTTGTGGTTTGTCCAAACTCATCAATGTATCTTATCATGTCTG
TATACCGTCGACCTCTAGCTAGAGCTTGGCGTAATCATGGTCATAGCTGTTTCCTGTGTGAAATTGTTAT
CCGCTCACAATTCCACACAACATACGAGCCGGAAGCATAAAGTGTAAAGCCTGGGGTGCCTAATGAGTGA
GCTAACTCACATTAATTGCGTTGCGCTCACTGCCCGCTTTCCAGTCGGGAAACCTGTCGTGCCAGCTGCA
TTAATGAATCGGCCAACGCGCGGGGAGAGGCGGTTTGCGTATTGGGCGCTCATCCGCTTCCTCGCTCACT
GACTCGCTGCGCTCGGTCGTTCGGCTGCGGCGAGCGGTATCAGCTCACTCAAAGGCGGTAATACGGTTAT
CCACAGAATCAGGGGATAACGCAGGAAAGAACATGTGAGCAAAAGGCCAGCAAAAGGCCAGGAACCGTAA
AAAGGCCGCGTTGCTGGCGTTTTTCCATAGGCTCCGCCCCCCTGACGAGCATCACAAAAATCGACGCTCA
AGTCAGAGGTGGCGAAACCCGACAGGACTATAAAGATACCAGGCGTTTCCCCCTGGAAGCTCCCTCGTGC
GCTCTCCTGTTCCGACCCTGCCGCTTACCGGATACCTGTCCGCCTTTCTCCCTTCGGGAAGCGTGGCGCT
TTCTCATAGCTCACGCTGTAGGTATCTCAGTTCGGTGTAGGTCGTTCGCTCCAAGCTGGGCTGTGTGCAC
GAACCCCCCGTTCAGCCCGACCGCTGCGCCTTATCCGGTAACTATCGTCTTGAGTCCAACCCGGTAAGAC
ACGACTTATCGCCACTGGCAGCAGCCACTGGTAACAGGATTAGCAGAGCGAGGTATGTAGGCGGTGCTAC
AGAGTTCTTGAAGTGGTGGCCTAACTACGGCTACACTAGAAGAACAGTATTTGGTATCTGCGCTCTGCTG
AAGCCAGTTACCTTCGGAAAAAGAGTTGGTAGCTCTTGATCCGGCAAACAAACCACCGCTGGTAGCGGTG
GTTTTTTTGTTTGCAAGCAGCAGATTACGCGCAGAAAAAAAGGATCTCAAGAAGATCCTTTGATCTTTTC
TACGGGGTCTGACGCTCAGTGGAACGAAAACTCACGTTAAGGGATTTTGGTCATGAGATTATCAAAAAGG
ATCTTCACCTAGATCCTTTTAAATTAAAAATGAAGTTTTAAATCAATCTAAAGTATATATGAGTAAACTT
GGTCTGACAGTTACCAATGCTTAATCAGTGAGGCACCTATCTCAGCGATCTGTCTATTTCGTTCATCCAT
AGTTGCCTGACTCCCCGTCGTGTAGATAACTACGATACGGGAGGGCTTACCATCTGGCCCCAGTGCTGCA
ATGATACCGCGAGACCCACGCTCACCGGCTCCAGATTTATCAGCAATAAACCAGCCAGCCGGAAGGGCCG
AGCGCAGAAGTGGTCCTGCAACTTTATCCGCCTCCATCCAGTCTATTAATTGTTGCCGGGAAGCTAGAGT
AAGTAGTTCGCCAGTTAATAGTTTGCGCAACGTTGTTGCCATTGCTACAGGCATCGTGGTGTCACGCTCG
TCGTTTGGTATGGCTTCATTCAGCTCCGGTTCCCAACGATCAAGGCGAGTTACATGATCCCCCATGTTGT
GCAAAAAAGCGGTTAGCTCCTTCGGTCCTCCGATCGTTGTCAGAAGTAAGTTGGCCGCAGTGTTATCACT
CATGGTTATGGCAGCACTGCATAATTCTCTTACTGTCATGCCATCCGTAAGATGCTTTTCTGTGACTGGT
GAGTACTCAACCAAGTCATTCTGAGAATAGTGTATGCGGCGACCGAGTTGCTCTTGCCCGGCGTCAATAC
GGGATAATACCGCGCCACATAGCAGAACTTTAAAAGTGCTCATCATTGGAAAACGTTCTTCGGGGCGAAA
ACTCTCAAGGATCTTACCGCTGTTGAGATCCAGTTCGATGTAACCCACTCGTGCACCCAACTGATCTTCA
GCATCTTTTACTTTCACCAGCGTTTCTGGGTGAGCAAAAACAGGAAGGCAAAATGCCGCAAAAAAGGGAA
TAAGGGCGACACGGAAATGTTGAATACTCATACTCTTCCTTTTTCAATATTATTGAAGCATTTATCAGGG
TTATTGTCTCATGAGCGGATACATATTTGAATGTATTTAGAAAAATAAACAAATAGGGGTTCCGCGCACA
TTTCCCCGAAAAGTGCCACCTGACGTCGACGGATCGGGAGATCTCCCGATCCCCTATGGTGCACTCTCAG
TACAATCTGCTCTGATGCCGCATAGTTAAGCCAGTATCTGCTCCCTGCTTGTGTGTTGGAGGTCGCTGAG
TAGTGCGCGAGCAAAATTTAAGCTACAACAAGGCAAGGCTTGACCGACAATTGCATGAAGAATCTGCTTA
GGGTTAGGCGTTTTGCGCTGCTTCGCGATGTACGGGCCAGATATACGCGTTGACATTGATTATTGACTAG
TTATTAATAGTAATCAATTACGGGGTCATTAGTTCATAGCCCATATATGGAGTTCCGCGTTACATAACTT
ACGGTAAATGGCCCGCCTGGCTGACCGCCCAACGACCCCCGCCCATTGACGTCAATAATGACGTATGTTC
CCATAGTAACGCCAATAGGGACTTTCCATTGACGTCAATGGGTGGAGTATTTACGGTAAACTGCCCACTT
GGCAGTACATCAAGTGTATCATATGCCAAGTACGCCCCCTATTGACGTCAATGACGGTAAATGGCCCGCC
TGGCATTATGCCCAGTACATGACCTTATGGGACTTTCCTACTTGGCAGTACATCTACGTATTAGTCATCG
CTATTACCATGGTGATGCGGTTTTGGCAGTACATCAATGGGCGTGGATAGCGGTTTGACTCACGGGGATT
TCCAAGTCTCCACCCCATTGACGTCAATGGGAGTTTGTTTTGGCACCAAAATCAACGGGACTTTCCAAAA
TGTCGTAACAACTCCGCCCCATTGACGCAAATGGGCGGTAGGCGTGTACGGTGGGAGGTCTATATAAGCA
GCGCGTTTTGCCTGTACTGGGTCTCTCTGGTTAGACCAGATCTGAGCCTGGGAGCTCTCTGGCTAACTAG
GGAACCCACTGCTTAAGCCTCAATAAAGCTTGCCTTGAGTGCTTCAAGTAGTGTGTGCCCGTCTGTTGTG
TGACTCTGGTAACTAGAGATCCCTCAGACCCTTTTAGTCAGTGTGGAAAATCTCTAGCAGTGGCGCCCGA
ACAGGGACTTGAAAGCGAAAGGGAAACCAGAGGAGCTCTCTCGACGCAGGACTCGGCTTGCTGAAGCGCG
CACGGCAAGAGGCGAGGGGCGGCGACTGGTGAGTACGCCAAAAATTTTGACTAGCGGAGGCTAGAAGGAG
AGAGATGGGTGCGAGAGCGTCAGTATTAAGCGGGGGAGAATTAGATCGCGATGGGAAAAAATTCGGTTAA
GGCCAGGGGGAAAGAAAAAATATAAATTAAAACATATAGTATGGGCAAGCAGGGAGCTAGAACGATTCGC
AGTTAATCCTGGCCTGTTAGAAACATCAGAAGGCTGTAGACAAATACTGGGACAGCTACAACCATCCCTT
CAGACAGGATCAGAAGAACTTAGATCATTATATAATACAGTAGCAACCCTCTATTGTGTGCATCAAAGGA
TAGAGATAAAAGACACCAAGGAAGCTTTAGACAAGATAGAGGTAGAGCAAAACAAAAGTAAGACCACCGC
ACAGCAAGCGGCCGCTGATCTTCAGACCTGGAGGAGGAGATATGAGGGACAATTGGAGAAGTGAATTATA
TAAATATAAAGTAGTAAAAATTGAACCATTAGGAGTAGCACCCACCAAGGCAAAGAGAAGAGTGGTGCAG
AGAGAAAAAAGAGCAGTGGGAATAGGAGCTTTGTTCCTTGGGTTCTTGGGAGCAGCAGGAAGCACTATGG
GCGCAGCGTCAATGACGCTGACGGTACAGGCCAGACAATTATTGTCTGGTATAGTGCAGCAGCAGAACAA
TTTGCTGAGGGCTATTGAGGCGCAACAGCATCTGTTGCAACTCACAGTCTGGGGCATCAAGCAGCTCCAG
GCAAGAATCCTGGCTGTGGAAAGATACCTAAAGGATCAACAGCTCCTGGGGATTTGGGGTTGCTCTGGAA
AACTCATTTGCACCACTGCTGTGCCTTGGAATGCTAGTTGGAGTAATAAATCTCTGGAACAGATTTGGAA
TCACACGACCTGGATGGAGTGGGACAGAGAAATTAACAATTACACAAGCTTAATACACTCCTTAATTGAA
GAATCGCAAAACCAGCAAGAAAAGAATGAACAAGAATTATTGGAATTAGATAAATGGGCAAGTTTGTGGA
ATTGGTTTAACATAACAAATTGGCTGTGGTATATAAAATTATTCATAATGATAGTAGGAGGCTTGGTAGG
TTTAAGAATAGTTTTTGCTGTACTTTCTATAGTGAATAGAGTTAGGCAGGGATATTCACCATTATCGTTT
CAGACCCACCTCCCAACCCCGAGGGGACCCGACAGGCCCGAAGGAATAGAAGAAGAAGGTGGAGAGAGAG
ACAGAGACAGATCCATTCGATTAGTGAACGGATCGGCACTGCGTGCGCCAATTCTGCAGACAAATGGCAG
TATTCATCCACAATTTTAAAAGAAAAGGGGGGATTGGGGGGTACAGTGCAGGGGAAAGAATAGTAGACAT
AATAGCAACAGACATACAAACTAAAGAATTACAAAAACAAATTACAAAAATTCAAAATTTTCGGGTTTAT
TACAGGGACAGCAGAGATCCAGTTTGGTTAATTAAGGTACC
